Addgene plasmid #174210: pCm N-term SMT3 NikJC199U
Purpose: Expression plasmid with a TEV removable C-term 8xHis Tag, an N-term SUMO tag and Chloramphenicol resistance. NikJ C199U cloned in the cloning site.
Depositing lab: Brandon Greene. Depositing organization: University of California, Santa Barbara. Publication: Selenocysteine substitutions in thiyl radical enzymes. Caceres JC, Bailey CA, Yokoyama K, Greene BL. Methods Enzymol. 2022;662:119-141. doi: 10.1016/bs.mie.2021.10.014. Epub 2021 Dec 7. PubMed 35101207.
Backbone
  Vector backbone: pCm N-term-SMT3
  Backbone size w/o insert (bp): 3822
  Total vector size (bp): 5184
  Vector type: Bacterial Expression
Growth in bacteria
  Bacterial resistance: Chloramphenicol, 25 μg/mL
  Growth temperature: 37°C
  Growth strain: DH5alpha
  Copy number: High Copy
Gene/Insert
  Gene/Insert name: nikJ, nikkomycin biosynthesis protein P1 [Streptomyces tendae]
  Species: Streptomyces tendae
  Insert size (bp): 1362
  Mutation: C199U
  GenBank ID: CAC80908.1
  Promoter: T7
  Tag / fusion protein: SMT3 (N terminal on backbone); 8xHis (C terminal on backbone); TEV (C terminal on backbone)
  Cloning method: Gibson Cloning
  Sequencing primers: 5′ gatataccatgagcactagtgactcagaagtcaatcaag; 3′ gtttccctgTGCCGGACGCAGGGC
Resource information
  A portion of this plasmid was derived from a plasmid made by: NikJ gene was a gift from Dr. Kenichi Yokoyama, Department of biochemistry, Duke University medical Center, Durham, north Carolina, USA. Department of Chemistry, Duke University, Durham, north Carolina, USA. *e-mail
Terms and licenses: Academic/Nonprofit Terms; Industry Terms: Not Available to Industry
How to cite: pCm N-term SMT3 NikJC199U was a gift from Brandon Greene (Addgene plasmid # 174210 ; http://n2t.net/addgene:174210 ; RRID:Addgene_174210)
