[The description below was written by a language model from this plasmid's Addgene catalogue record and pLannotate feature annotations shown in this document.]
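Description:
pCm N-term SMT3 NikJC199U is a 5,184 bp bacterial expression plasmid built on the pCm N-term-SMT3 backbone for T7-driven production of a tagged protein in E. coli. It is selected with chloramphenicol through a cat gene under its own promoter. It replicates from an RSF1030 origin, which is compatible with other common plasmid origins and so allows co-maintenance with additional plasmids. The catalogue lists it as high copy. A partial f1 origin and short tetracycline-resistance fragments are also annotated; these appear to be non-functional backbone remnants.

The expression cassette consists of a T7 promoter followed by a lac operator and the phage T7 gene 10 ribosome binding site, with a T7 terminator downstream. A lacI gene with its own promoter sits on the opposite strand and supplies the repressor, so transcription is IPTG-inducible in hosts that provide T7 RNA polymerase. The open reading frame begins with a yeast SMT3 (SUMO) tag, commonly used to aid solubility and removable by SUMO protease. This is fused to the 1,362 bp nikJ gene from Streptomyces tendae, which encodes nikkomycin biosynthesis protein P1 and was inserted by Gibson assembly. The insert itself falls in an unannotated gap in the feature table, between the SUMO tag and the TEV site. After it come a TEV protease site and an 8xHis tag, so the C-terminal affinity handle can be cleaved off after purification.

The insert carries the C199U mutation, replacing cysteine 199 with selenocysteine. The record does not state how that residue is encoded or incorporated. The associated publication concerns selenocysteine substitutions in thiyl radical enzymes, which indicates the plasmid is used to produce and purify this NikJ variant for mechanistic study.
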