Features (pLannotate 1.2.2; 16 found; start..end, strand, type, name):
      6..70      -  CDS            TcR (fragment): tetracycline efflux protein; tet; confers resistance to tetracycline
    119..1201    -  CDS            lacI: lac repressor; lacI; The lac repressor binds to the lac operator to inhibit transcription in E. coli. This inhibition can be relieved by adding lactose or isopropyl-β-D-thiogalactopyranoside (IPTG).
   1202..1279    -  promoter       lacI promoter: lacI
   1287..1322    -  CDS            TcR (fragment): tetracycline efflux protein; tet; confers resistance to tetracycline
   1325..1343    +  promoter       T7 promoter: promoter for bacteriophage T7 RNA polymerase
   1344..1368    +  protein_bind   lac operator: The lac repressor binds to the lac operator to inhibit transcription in E. coli. This inhibition can be relieved by adding lactose or isopropyl-β-D-thiogalactopyranoside (IPTG). lac repressor encoded by lacI
   1383..1405    +  RBS            RBS: efficient ribosome binding site from bacteriophage T7 gene 10 (Olins and Rangwala, 1989)
   1424..1710    +  CDS            SUMO (fragment): cleavable ubiquitin-like protein tag; S. cerevisiae SMT3 (truncated)
   3095..3115    +  CDS            TEV site: tobacco etch virus (TEV) protease recognition and cleavage site
   3128..3151    +  CDS            9xHis (fragment): 9xHis affinity tag
   3167..3210    +  CDS            SET1 (fragment): solubility-enhancement tag derived from T7 phage gene 10B
   3218..3265    +  terminator     T7 terminator: transcription terminator for bacteriophage T7 RNA polymerase
   3302..3579    +  rep_origin     f1 ori (fragment) (sequence partly withheld): f1 bacteriophage origin of replication; arrow indicates direction of (+) strand synthesis
   3580..3682    +  promoter       cat promoter: promoter of the E. coli cat gene encoding chloramphenicol acetyltransferase
   3683..4339    +  CDS            cat: CAT_ECOLX - Experimental evidence at protein level: Swiss-Prot protein existence level 1. This enzyme is an effector of chloramphenicol resistance in bacteria. From Escherichia coli. This protein is used as a marker in many commonly used cloning vectors, such as pACYC184.
   4358..5107    -  rep_origin     RSF ori: Plasmids containing the RSF 1030 origin of replication can be propagated in E. coli cells that contain additional plasmids with compatible origins.
>Addgene plasmid #174210 | pCm N-term SMT3 NikJC199U | addgene full sequence | sequence record 342456 | Addgene NGS Result
CATGTTAGTCATGCCCCGCGCCCACCGGAAGGAGCTGACTGGGTTGAAGGCTCTCAAGGGCATCGGTCGA
GATCCCGGTGCCTAATGAGTGAGCTAAGTTACATTAATTGCGTTGCGCTCACTGCCCGCTTTCCAGTCGG
GAAACCTGTCGTGCCAGCTGCATTAATGAATCGGCCAACGCGCGGGGAGAGGCGGTTTGCGTATTGGGCG
CCAGGGTGGTTTTTCTTTTCACCAGTGAGACGGGCAACAGCTGATTGCCCTTCACCGCCTGGCCCTGAGA
GAGTTGCAGCAAGCGGTCCACGCTGGTTTGCCCCAGCAGGCGAAAATCCTGTTTGATGGTGGTTAACGGC
GGGATATAACATGAGCTGTCTTCGGTATCGTCGTATCCCACTACCGAGATGTCCGCACCAACGCGCAGCC
CGGACTCGGTAATGGCGCGCATTGCGCCCAGCGCCATCTGATCGTTGGCAACCAGCATCGCAGTGGGAAC
GATGCCCTCATTCAGCATTTGCATGGTTTGTTGAAAACCGGACATGGCACTCCAGTCGCCTTCCCGTTCC
GCTATCGGCTGAATTTGATTGCGAGTGAGATATTTATGCCAGCCAGCCAGACGCAGACGCGCCGAGACAG
AACTTAATGGGCCCGCTAACAGCGCGATTTGCTGGTGACCCAATGCGACCAGATGCTCCACGCCCAGTCG
CGTACCGTCTTCATGGGAGAAAATAATACTGTTGATGGGTGTCTGGTCAGAGACATCAAGAAATAACGCC
GGAACATTAGTGCAGGCAGCTTCCACAGCAATGGCATCCTGGTCATCCAGCGGATAGTTAATGATCAGCC
CACTGACGCGTTGCGCGAGAAGATTGTGCACCGCCGCTTTACAGGCTTCGACGCCGCTTCGTTCTACCAT
CGACACCACCACGCTGGCACCCAGTTGATCGGCGCGAGATTTAATCGCCGCGACAATTTGCGACGGCGCG
TGCAGGGCCAGACTGGAGGTGGCAACGCCAATCAGCAACGACTGTTTGCCCGCCAGTTGTTGTGCCACGC
GGTTGGGAATGTAATTCAGCTCCGCCATCGCCGCTTCCACTTTTTCCCGCGTTTTCGCAGAAACGTGGCT
GGCCTGGTTCACCACGCGGGAAACGGTCTGATAAGAGACACCGGCATACTCTGCGACATCGTATAACGTT
ACTGGTTTCACATTCACCACCCTGAATTGACTCTCTTCCGGGCGCTATCATGCCATACCGCGAAAGGTTT
TGCGCCATTCGATGGTGTCCGGGATCTCGACGCTCTCCCTTATGCGACTCCTGCATTAGGAAATTAATAC
GACTCACTATAGGGGAATTGTGAGCGGATAACAATTCCCCTGTAGAAATAATTTTGTTTAACTTTAATAA
GGAGATATACCATGAGCACTAGTGACTCAGAAGTCAATCAAGAAGCTAAGCCAGAGGTCAAGCCAGAAGT
CAAGCCTGAGACTCACATCAATTTAAAGGTGTCCGATGGATCTTCAGAAATCTTCTTTAAGATCAAAAAG
ACCACTCCTTTAAGAAGGCTGATGGAAGCGTTCGCTAAAAGACAGGGTAAGGAAATGGACTCCTTAAGAT
TCTTGTACGACGGTATTAGAATTCAAGCTGATCAGACCCCTGAAGATTTGGACATGGAGGATAACGATAT
TATTGAGGCTCACAGAGAACAGATTGGTGGATCCCATATGGGCGAAATCGTGGACGAACCGCGTAAAATC
CTGGTCATCTGGCCGCCGCAAGTGCTGTCATACTTCAATGCTGGTCATCACCTGGCACTGTATCAGGTGA
CCGGTCATCTGCGTGCTGTGTACCCGGGTGCGCAAGTTACCGCCATTGATGCATCAGTTGAACGTCTGAC
GTGGAAAGATCTGGGTTCGCGCCTGTTCCAGGAACGTTATGATGTGATTGCCGTTATGAATGAATTTGAT
GGCATCGACGGTCTGCGTCGCCTGGTTAGCTACGCCCGTGCACTGAACCCGGATGCACCGATTGTTACCT
TTGGCCGTCTGTCTGGTGTCAATCCGCGCTTTTTCGAACGTTTTGATATTGACGCCATCGTGGAAAACGG
CGATTTCGAAAGCGGTGTGGTTGCGGCCATCGAAGCCTTTCGCGGCCGTGCAGCTGATGCACCGGGTGTT
CATCTGCGTCGCGACGGTTCGTGGGCAGCACCGAAACGTCGCGGTGATCTGCTGCCGGCAGAAGACTGGT
ATCTGCCGACCCCGGATGAAATTCCGTATGGTCACTACGACGCACTGTACTTTGATGACGCTAACAAGTT
CTAGGGTATCCCGCGTCGCCGTGAACTGGTCGTGCCGGCAGCTCGTGGTTGTCCGGTCGGTTGCAGCTAT
TGTGAAGTGCCGCTGATTTACACGCGCAAAGAACGCCGTCTGACCGTTGAACGTACGATTCAGTATATCG
AAGAATCTTTTGCGGCCGCACCGTTCGAATATGTCGCTTTTTACGCGCCGACCTTCACGCTGGATAAAAA
GTGGATGGAAGAACTGTGCCGCGAACTGACCGGCCGTGGTTCACCGTATCCGTGGAAGTGTGCGACCACG
GTTCATCACCTGAGCGAGGGTATGATTCGCTCTATGGGCGCTGCGGGTTGCGTTCGTATCAGTGTCGGTC
TGGAAACGCTGGATCCGCAGGAAGGCGCACTGCTGCCGCGTGCAAAACAAAAGTCCGCTATGGATCTGGA
CCGTCTGAGTGCCTGGTGCAAAGAATCCGGTATTGAACTGAATTGTTTTGTTATCGTCGGCCTGCCGGGT
ACCACGATTGAAGGCGCGGAACGCACCATCGAAGCAGTGCAGGAACGTGGCGGTCGTGCTCGTGCAACGG
TTTATGCACCGTGGGAACTGGCAGGTCCGGATCTGCTGGACCATGAAATGGCCGCATTTAATCGCCAACT
GTTCGTCCCGGGCACCCACGCACTGACGGATGACGAACTGGCTCGTGGCTACGATATTGTGTTTGGTTCC
CAGCCGGACGTCACCCAAGTGTTCGAAAACATCCCGGCGCGCGCTGCGGGCCCGGCCCTGCGTCCGGCAC
AGGGAAACGGTACCGAAAACCTGTATTTTCAGGGCTCGACAATGGATCACCACCACCACCACCACCACCA
CTAACCTAGGCTGCTAAACAAAGCCCGAAAGGAAGCTGAGTTGGCTGCTGCCACCGCTGAGCAATAACTA
GCATAACCCCTTGGGGCCTCTAAACGGGTCTTGAGGGGTTTTTTGCTGAAAGGAGGAACTATATCCGGAT
TGGCGAATGGG
[124 nt withheld, positions 3302-3425]
C
[91 nt withheld, positions 3427-3517]
A
[49 nt withheld, positions 3519-3567]
CCTTTGACGTTGTGATCGGCACGTAAGAGGTTCCAACTTTCACCATAATGAAATAAGATCACTACCGGGC
GTATTTTTTGAGTTATCGAGATTTTCAGGAGCTAAGGAAGCTAAAATGGAGAAAAAAATCACTGGATATA
CCACCGTTGATATATCCCAATGGCATCGTAAAGAACATTTTGAGGCATTTCAGTCAGTTGCTCAATGTAC
CTATAACCAGACCGTTCAGCTGGATATTACGGCCTTTTTAAAGACCGTAAAGAAAAATAAGCACAAGTTT
TATCCGGCCTTTATTCACATTCTTGCCCGCCTGATGAATGCTCATCCGGAATTTCGTATGGCAATGAAAG
ACGGTGAGCTGGTGATATGGGATAGTGTTCACCCTTGTTACACCGTTTTCCATGAGCAAACTGAAACGTT
TTCATCGCTCTGGAGTGAATACCACGACGATTTCCGGCAGTTTCTACACATATATTCGCAAGATGTGGCG
TGTTACGGTGAAAACCTGGCCTATTTCCCTAAAGGGTTTATTGAGAATATGTTTTTCGTCTCAGCCAATC
CCTGGGTGAGTTTCACCAGTTTTGATTTAAACGTGGCCAATATGGACAACTTCTTCGCCCCCGTTTTCAC
CATGGGCAAATATTATACGCAAGGCGACAAGGTGCTGATGCCGCTGGCGATTCAGGTTCATCATGCCGTT
TGTGATGGCTTCCATGTCGGCAGAATGCTTAATGAATTACAACAGTACTGCGATGAGTGGCAGGGCGGGG
CGTAAGCAGCATGCAGCGCTCTTCCGCTTCCTCGCTCACTGACTCGCTACGCTCGGTCGTTCGACTGCGG
CGAGCGGTGTCAGCTCACTCAAAAGCGGTAATACGGTTATCCACAGAATCAGGGGATAAAGCCGGAAAGA
ACATGTGAGCAAAAAGCAAAGCACCGGAAGAAGCCAACGCCGCAGGCGTTTTTCCATAGGCTCCGCCCCC
CTGACGAGCATCACAAAAATCGACGCTCAAGCCAGAGGTGGCGAAACCCGACAGGACTATAAAGATACCA
GGCGTTTCCCCCTGGAAGCTCCCTCGTGCGCTCTCCTGTTCCGACCCTGCCGCTTACCGGATACCTGTCC
GCCTTTCTCCCTTCGGGAAGCGTGGCGCTTTCTCATAGCTCACGCTGTTGGTATCTCAGTTCGGTGTAGG
TCGTTCGCTCCAAGCTGGGCTGTGTGCACGAACCCCCCGTTCAGCCCGACCGCTGCGCCTTATCCGGTAA
CTATCGTCTTGAGTCCAACCCGGTAAGACACGACTTATCGCCACTGGCAGCAGCCATTGGTAACTGATTT
AGAGGACTTTGTCTTGAAGTTATGCACCTGTTAAGGCTAAACTGAAAGAACAGATTTTGGTGAGTGCGGT
CCTCCAACCCACTTACCTTGGTTCAAAGAGTTGGTAGCTCAGCGAACCTTGAGAAAACCACCGTTGGTAG
CGGTGGTTTTTCTTTATTTATGAGATGATGAATCAATCGGTCTATCAAGTCAACGAACAGCTATTCCGTT
ACTCTAGATTTCAGTGCAATTTATCTCTTCAAATGTAGCACCTGAAGTCAGCCCCATACGATATAAGTTG
TAATTCT
